>Addgene plasmid #218518 | pUCIDT-AMP-Bv16SrRNA | addgene full sequence | sequence record 431080 | Addgene NGS Result
TCGCGCGTTTCGGTGATGACGGTGAAAACCTCTGACACATGCAGCTCCCGGAGACGGTCACAGCTTGTCT
GTAAGCGGATGCCGGGAGCAGACAAGCCCGTCAGGGCGCGTCAGCGGGTGTTGGCGGGTGTCGGGGCTGG
CTTAACTATGCGGCATCAGAGCAGATTGTACTGAGAGTGCACCAAATGCGGTGTGAAATACCGCACAGAT
GCGTAAGGAGAAAATACCGCATCAGGCGCCATTCGCCATTCAGGCTGCGCAACTGTTGGGAAGGGCGATC
GGTGCGGGCCTCATCGCTATTACGCCAGCTGGCGAAAGGGGGATGTGCTGCAAGGCGATTAAGTTGGGTA
ACGCCAGGGTTTTCCCAGTCACGACGTTGTAAAACGACGGCCAGTGCAACGCGATGACGATGGATAGCGA
TTCATCGATGAGCTGACCCGATCGCCGCCGCCGGAGGGTTGCGTTTGAGACGGGCGACAGATGGTCCAAA
CTCCTACGGGAGGCAGCAGTGAGGAATATTGGTCAATGGGCGAGAGCCTGAACCAGCCAAGTAGCGTGAA
GGATGACTGCCCTATGGGTTGTAAACTTCTTTTATAAAGGAATAAAGTCGGGTATGGATACCCGTTTGCA
TGTACTTTATGAATAAGGATCGGCTAACTCCGTGCCAGCAGCCGCGGTAATACGGAGGATCCGAGCGTTA
TCCGGATTTATTGGGTTTAAAGGGAGCGTAGATGGATGTTTAAGTCAGTTGTGAAAGTTTGCGGCTCAAC
CGTAAAATTGCAGTTGATACTGGATATCTTGAGTGCAGTTGAGGCAGGCGGAATTCGTGGTGTAGCGGTG
AAATGCTTAGATATCACGAAGAACTCCGATTGCGAAGGCAGCCTGCTAAGCTGCAACTGACATTGAGGCT
CGAAAGTGTGGGTATCAAACAGGATTAGATACCCTGGTAGTCCACACGGTAAATCAGTTCTGGACCAGCG
AGCTGTGCTGCGACTCGTGGCGTAATCATGGTCATAGCTGTTTCCTGTGTGAAATTGTTATCCGCTCACA
ATTCCACACAACATACGAGCCGGAAGCATAAAGTGTAAAGCCTGGGGTGCCTAATGAGTGAGCTAACTCA
CATTAATTGCGTTGCGCTCACTGCCCGCTTTCCAGTCGGGAAACCTGTCGTGCCAGCTGCATTAATGAAT
CGGCCAACGCGCGGGGAGAGGCGGTTTGCGTATTGGGCGCTCTTCCGCTTCCTCGCTCACTGACTCGCTG
CGCTCGGTCGTTCGGCTGCGGCGAGCGGTATCAGCTCACTCAAAGGCGGTAATACGGTTATCCACAGAAT
CAGGGGATAACGCAGGAAAGAACATGTGAGCAAAAGGCCAGCAAAAGGCCAGGAACCGTAAAAAGGCCGC
GTTGCTGGCGTTTTTCCATAGGCTCCGCCCCCCTGACGAGCATCACAAAAATCGACGCTCAAGTCAGAGG
TGGCGAAACCCGACAGGACTATAAAGATACCAGGCGTTTCCCCCTGGAAGCTCCCTCGTGCGCTCTCCTG
TTCCGACCCTGTCGCTTACCGGATACCTGTCCGCCTTTCTCCCTTCGGGAAGCGTGGCGCTTTCTCATAG
CTCACGCTGTAGGTATCTCAGTTCGGTGTAGGTCGTTCGCTCCAAGCTGGGCTGTGTGCACGAACCCCCC
GTTCAGCCCGACCGCTGCGCCTTATCCGGTAACTATCGTCTTGAGTCCAACCCGGTAAGACACGACTTAT
CGCCACTGGCAGCAGCCACTGGTAACAGGATTAGCAGAGCGAGGTATGTAGGCGGTGCTACAGAGTTCTT
GAAGTGGTGGCCTAACTACGGCTACACTAGAAGAACAGTATTTGGTATCTGCGCTCTGCTGAAGCCAGTT
ACCTTCGGAAAAAGAGTTGGTAGCTCTTGATCCGGCAAACAAACCACCGCTGGTAGCGGTGGTTTTTTTG
TTTGCAAGCAGCAGATTACGCGCAGAAAAAAAGGATCTCAAGAAGATCCTTTGATCTTTTCTACGGGGTC
TGACGCTCAGTGGAACGAAAACTCACGTTAAGGGATTTTGGTCATGAGATTATCAAAAAGGATCTTCACC
TAGATCCTTTTAAATTAAAAATGAAGTTTTAAATCAATCTAAAGTATATATGAGTAAACTTGGTCTGACA
GTTACCAATGCTTAATCAGTGAGGCACCTATCTCAGCGATCTGTCTATTTCGTTCATCCATAGTTGCCTG
ACTCCCCGTCGTGTAGATAACTACGATACGGGAGGGCTTACCATCTGGCCCCAGTGCTGCAATGATACCG
CGAGACCCACGCTCACCGGCTCCAGATTTATCAGCAATAAACCAGCCAGCCGGAAGGGCCGAGCGCAGAA
GTGGTCCTGCAACTTTATCCGCCTCCATCCAGTCTATTAATTGTTGCCGGGAAGCTAGAGTAAGTAGTTC
GCCAGTTAATAGTTTGCGCAACGTTGTTGCCATTGCTACAGGCATCGTGGTGTCACGCTCGTCGTTTGGT
ATGGCTTCATTCAGCTCCGGTTCCCAACGATCAAGGCGAGTTACATGATCCCCCATGTTGTGCAAAAAAG
CGGTTAGCTCCTTCGGTCCTCCGATCGTTGTCAGAAGTAAGTTGGCCGCAGTGTTATCACTCATGGTTAT
GGCAGCACTGCATAATTCTCTTACTGTCATGCCATCCGTAAGATGCTTTTCTGTGACTGGTGAGTACTCA
ACCAAGTCATTCTGAGAATAGTGTATGCGGCGACCGAGTTGCTCTTGCCCGGCGTCAATACGGGATAATA
CCGCGCCACATAGCAGAACTTTAAAAGTGCTCATCATTGGAAAACGTTCTTCGGGGCGAAAACTCTCAAG
GATCTTACCGCTGTTGAGATCCAGTTCGATGTAACCCACTCGTGCACCCAACTGATCTTCAGCATCTTTT
ACTTTCACCAGCGTTTCTGGGTGAGCAAAAACAGGAAGGCAAAATGCCGCAAAAAAGGGAATAAGGGCGA
CACGGAAATGTTGAATACTCATACTCTACCTTTTTCAATATTATTGAAGCATTTATCAGGGTTATTGTCT
CATGAGCGGATACATATTTGAATGTATTTAGAAAAATAAACAAATAGGGGTTCCGCGCACATTTCCCCGA
AAAGTGCCACCTGACGTCTAAGAAACCATTATTATCATGACATTAACCTATAAAAATAGGCGTATCACGA
GGCCCTTTCGTC
Features (pLannotate 1.2.2; 11 found; start..end, strand, type, name):
    137..236     +  misc_feature   bom (fragment): basis of mobility region from pBR322
    242..396     -  CDS            lacZα (fragment): LacZα fragment of β-galactosidase; lacZ fragment
    548..967     +  ncRNA          SSU rRNA eukarya (fragment): Accession: RF01960 - Eukaryotic small subunit ribosomal RNA
   1035..1051    -  protein_bind   lac operator: The lac repressor binds to the lac operator to inhibit transcription in E. coli. This inhibition can be relieved by adding lactose or isopropyl-β-D-thiogalactopyranoside (IPTG). lac repressor encoded by lacI
   1059..1089    -  promoter       lac promoter: promoter for the E. coli lac operon
   1104..1125    -  protein_bind   CAP binding site: CAP binding activates transcription in the presence of cAMP. E. coli catabolite activator protein
   1138..1230    -  CDS            lacI (fragment): lac repressor; lacI; The lac repressor binds to the lac operator to inhibit transcription in E. coli. This inhibition can be relieved by adding lactose or isopropyl-β-D-thiogalactopyranoside (IPTG).
   1413..2001    -  rep_origin     ori: high-copy-number ColE1/pMB1/pBR322/pUC origin of replication
   2172..3032    -  CDS            AmpR: β-lactamase; bla; confers resistance to ampicillin, carbenicillin, and related antibiotics
   3033..3137    -  promoter       AmpR promoter: bla
   3232..35      +  CDS            rop (fragment) (across the origin): Rop protein, which maintains plasmids at low copy number; rop
