[The description below was written by a language model from this plasmid's Addgene catalogue record and pLannotate feature annotations shown in this document.]
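Description:
pUCIDT-AMP-Bv16SrRNA is a small (3,232 bp) bacterial cloning plasmid built on the commercial pUCIDT-AMP backbone, the type of vector in which synthesized gene fragments are delivered. It replicates in E. coli from a high-copy ColE1/pUC-type origin and is selected with ampicillin through the bla (β-lactamase) gene driven by its native AmpR promoter. The catalogue lists the copy number as unknown, although the annotated origin is of the high-copy class. The rest of the backbone consists of typical pUC remnants: a lac promoter with its operator and CAP binding site, a lacZα fragment, and short fragments of lacI, rop and the pBR322 bom region. None of these appears to have a functional role in this construct.

The payload is a 480 bp segment of the 16S ribosomal RNA gene of Bacteroides vulgatus, placed within the lacZα/lac promoter region where the cloning site of a pUC vector lies. The automated annotation detects a small-subunit rRNA fragment of about 420 nt at this position but labels it with a eukaryotic SSU rRNA family. This most likely reflects a database match to conserved small-subunit rRNA sequence, since the catalogue entry identifies the insert as bacterial 16S. The insert is a partial gene carried as a DNA template, and nothing in the record indicates that it is meant to be expressed.

According to the stated purpose, the plasmid is used for absolute concentration quantification. It was deposited with a study of bias in relative and absolute microbiome measurements. A plasmid of known size carrying a defined 16S target typically serves as a copy-number standard for calibrating quantitative PCR-type assays of bacterial load, though the record does not describe the assay format or the primers used.
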