Addgene plasmid #218518: pUCIDT-AMP-Bv16SrRNA
Purpose: pUCIDT-AMP containing 16S rRNA gene of B. vulgatus for absolute concentration quantification
Depositing lab: Ami Bhatt. Depositing organization: Stanford University. Publication: Quantifying bias introduced by sample collection in relative and absolute microbiome measurements. Maghini DG, Dvorak M, Dahlen A, Roos M, Kuersten S, Bhatt AS. Nat Biotechnol. 2024 Feb;42(2):328-338. doi: 10.1038/s41587-023-01754-3. Epub 2023 Apr 27. PubMed 37106038.
Backbone
  Vector backbone: pUCIDT-AMP
  Backbone manufacturer: IDT
  Total vector size (bp): 3232
  Vector type: Synthetic Biology
Growth in bacteria
  Bacterial resistance: Ampicillin, 100 μg/mL
  Growth temperature: 37°C
  Growth strain: DH5alpha
  Copy number: Unknown
Gene/Insert
  Gene/Insert name: 16S rRNA
  Species: Bacteroides vulgatus
  Insert size (bp): 480
Terms and licenses: Academic/Nonprofit Terms; Industry Terms: Not Available to Industry
How to cite: pUCIDT-AMP-Bv16SrRNA was a gift from Ami Bhatt (Addgene plasmid # 218518 ; http://n2t.net/addgene:218518 ; RRID:Addgene_218518)
